>Addgene plasmid #231412 | pSEVA26_sgRNA-2_M13ps | addgene full sequence | sequence record 461762 | Addgene NGS Result
TTAATTAAAGCGGATAACAATTTCACACAGGAGGCCGCCTAGGCCGCGGCCGCGCGAATTCTTGACAGCT
AGCTCAGTCCTAGGTATAATGCTAGCTTTACACCCTTGAGCTGCTAGTTTTAGAGCTAGAAATAGCAAGT
TAAAATAAGGCTAGTCCGTTATCAACTTGAAAAAGTGGCACCGAGTCGGTGCTTTTCTGCAGGCATGCAA
GCTTGCGGCCGCGTCGTGACTGGGAAAACCCTGGCGACTAGTCTTGGACTCCTGTTGATAGATCCAGTAA
TGACCTCAGAACTCCATCTGGATTTGTTCAGAACGCTCGGTTGCCGCCGGGCGTTTTTTATTGGTGAGAA
TCCAGGGGTCCCCAATAATTACGATTTAAATTTGTGTCTCAAAATCTCTGATGTTACATTGCACAAGATA
AAAATATATCATCATGAACAATAAAACTGTCTGCTTACATAAACAGTAATACAAGGGGTGTTATGAGCCA
TATTCAGCGTGAAACGAGCTGTAGCCGTCCGCGTCTGAACAGCAACATGGATGCGGATCTGTATGGCTAT
AAATGGGCGCGTGATAACGTGGGTCAGAGCGGCGCGACCATTTATCGTCTGTATGGCAAACCGGATGCGC
CGGAACTGTTTCTGAAACATGGCAAAGGCAGCGTGGCGAACGATGTGACCGATGAAATGGTGCGTCTGAA
CTGGCTGACCGAATTTATGCCGCTGCCGACCATTAAACATTTTATTCGCACCCCGGATGATGCGTGGCTG
CTGACCACCGCGATTCCGGGCAAAACCGCGTTTCAGGTGCTGGAAGAATATCCGGATAGCGGCGAAAACA
TTGTGGATGCGCTGGCCGTGTTTCTGCGTCGTCTGCATAGCATTCCGGTGTGCAACTGCCCGTTTAACAG
CGATCGTGTGTTTCGTCTGGCCCAGGCGCAGAGCCGTATGAACAACGGCCTGGTGGATGCGAGCGATTTT
GATGATGAACGTAACGGCTGGCCGGTGGAACAGGTGTGGAAAGAAATGCATAAACTGCTGCCGTTTAGCC
CGGATAGCGTGGTGACCCACGGCGATTTTAGCCTGGATAACCTGATTTTCGATGAAGGCAAACTGATTGG
CTGCATTGATGTGGGCCGTGTGGGCATTGCGGATCGTTATCAGGATCTGGCCATTCTGTGGAACTGCCTG
GGCGAATTTAGCCCGAGCCTGCAAAAACGTCTGTTTCAGAAATATGGCATTGATAATCCGGATATGAACA
AACTGCAATTTCATCTGATGCTGGATGAATTTTTCTAATAATTAATTGGACCGCGGTCCGCGCGTTGTCC
TTTTCCGCTGCATAACCCTGCTTCGGGGTCATTATAGCGATTTTTTCGGTATATCCATCCTTTTTCGCAC
GATATACAGGATTTTGCCAAAGGGTTCGTGTAGACTTTCCTTGGTGTATCCAACGGCGTCAGCCGGGCAG
GATAGGTGAAGTAGGCCCACCCGCGAGCGGGTGTTCCTTCTTCACTGTCCCTTATTCGCACCTGGCGGTG
CTCAACGGGAATCCTGCTCTGCGAGGCTGGCCGTAGGCCGGCCCTAGAAATATTTTATCTGATTAATAAG
ATGATCTTCTTGAGATCGTTTTGGTCTGCGCGTAATCTCTTGCTCTGAAAACGAAAAAACCGCCTTGCAG
GGCGGTTTTTCGAAGGTTCTCTGAGCTACCAACTCTTTGAACCGAGGTAACTGGCTTGGAGGAGCGCAGT
CACCAAAACTTGTCCTTTCAGTTTAGCCTTAACCGGCGCATGACTTCAAGACTAACTCCTCTAAATCAAT
TACCAGTGGCTGCTGCCAGTGGTGCTTTTGCATGTCTTTCCGGGTTGGACTCAAGACGATAGTTACCGGA
TAAGGCGCAGCGGTCGGACTGAACGGGGGGTTCGTGCATACAGTCCAGCTTGGAGCGAACTGCCTACCCG
GAACTGAGTGTCAGGCGTGGAATGAGACAAACGCGGCCATAACAGCGGAATGACACCGGTAAACCGAAAG
GCAGGAACAGGAGAGCGCACGAGGGAGCCGCCAGGGGGAAACGCCTGGTATCTTTATAGTCCTGTCGGGT
TTCGCCACCACTGATTTGAGCGTCAGATTTCGTGATGCTTGTCAGGGGGGCGGAGCCTATGGAAAAACGG
CTTTGCCGCGGCCCTCTCACTTCCCTGTTAAGTATCTTCCTGGCATCTTCCAGGAAATCTCCGCCCCGTT
CGTAAGCCATTTCCGCTCGCCGCAGTCGAACGACCGAGCGTAGCGAGTCAGTGAGCGAGGAAGCGGAATA
TATCCGGCGCGAGATTGATT
[38 nt withheld, positions 2331-2368]
A
[37 nt withheld, positions 2370-2406]
ATTTTGTTAAAATTCGCGTTAAATTTTTGTTAAATCAGCTCATTTTTTAACCAATAGGCCGAAATCGGCA
AAATCCCTTATAAATCAAAAGAATAGCCCGAGATAGGGT
[37 nt withheld, positions 2516-2552]
AAAGAACGTGGACTCCAACGTCAAAGG
[137 nt withheld, positions 2580-2716]
G
[125 nt withheld, positions 2718-2842]
AAAGGATCTAGGTGAAGATCCTTTTTGATAATCTCATGACCAAAATCCCTTAACGTGAGTTTTCGTTCCA
CTGAGGCGCGCCCAGCTGTCTAGGGCGGCGGATTTGTCCTACTCAGGAGAGCGTTCACCGACAAACAACA
GATAAAACGAAAGGCCCAGTCTTTCGACTGAGCCTTTCGTTTTATTTGATGCCT
Features (pLannotate 1.2.2; 11 found; start..end, strand, type, name):
     62..96      +  promoter       J23119 promoter: bacterial promoter (Registry of Standard Biological Parts BBa J23119)
    117..192     +  misc_RNA       gRNA scaffold: guide RNA scaffold for the Streptococcus pyogenes CRISPR/Cas9 system
    197..214     +  misc_feature   MCS (fragment): pUC18/19 multiple cloning site
    222..246     +  CDS            lacZα (fragment): LacZα fragment of β-galactosidase; lacZ fragment
    257..351     +  terminator     lambda t0 terminator: transcription terminator from phage lambda
    483..1295    +  CDS            aphA1: KKA1_ECOLX - Also known as nptI. Protein inferred from homology: Swiss-Prot protein existence level 3. Resistance to kanamycin and structurally-related aminoglycosides, including amikacin. From Escherichia coli.
   1465..1573    +  oriT           oriT: incP origin of transfer
   1620..2165    +  rep_origin     p15A ori: Plasmids containing the medium-copy-number p15A origin of replication can be propagated in E. coli cells that contain a second plasmid with the ColE1 origin.
   2253..2308    +  rep_origin     RSF ori (fragment): Plasmids containing the RSF 1030 origin of replication can be propagated in E. coli cells that contain additional plasmids with compatible origins.
   2332..2841    -  rep_origin     M13 ori (sequence partly withheld): M13 bacteriophage origin of replication; arrow indicates direction of (+) strand synthesis
   2944..3030    -  terminator     rrnB T1 terminator: Escherichia coli rrnB; transcription terminator T1 from the E. coli rrnB gene
