[The description below was written by a language model from this plasmid's Addgene catalogue record and pLannotate feature annotations shown in this document.]
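Description:
pSEVA26_sgRNA-2_M13ps is a small (about 3 kb) bacterial phagemid built on the modular pSEVA261 synthetic-biology backbone and intended for use in Escherichia coli. It replicates from a p15A origin, which the record lists as low copy and which is compatible with ColE1-type plasmids in the same cell. Selection is by kanamycin resistance encoded by aphA1 (nptI). The backbone also carries an incP oriT, allowing conjugative mobilisation when transfer functions are supplied in trans. Lambda t0 and rrnB T1 terminators flank the cargo region to insulate it from read-through transcription. A short annotated RSF origin fragment, a multiple-cloning-site remnant and a tiny lacZα fragment appear to be incidental matches or cloning leftovers rather than functional parts.

The payload is a synthetic single guide RNA, sgRNA-2, transcribed from the strong constitutive J23119 promoter. The short gap between the promoter and the Streptococcus pyogenes Cas9 gRNA scaffold presumably holds the spacer, although the record does not state its target. Transcription ends at the lambda t0 terminator. No Cas9 or dCas9 gene is annotated, so the nuclease or repressor protein must come from another plasmid or from the host. An M13 origin, which includes the phage packaging signal (the "M13ps" in the name), lets the plasmid be replicated as single-stranded DNA and packaged into M13 particles when helper phage functions are present. Those particles can then deliver the plasmid to other cells by infection. The associated work concerns genetically encoded in vivo computing, which suggests use of the phagemid as a transmissible sgRNA signal for CRISPR-based genetic circuits and cell-to-cell communication.
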