Addgene plasmid #231412: pSEVA26_sgRNA-2_M13ps
Purpose: M13 phagemid that expresses sgRNA-2 from a strong constitutive promoter. (This plasmid is a gift of the Jaramillo Lab, where it is called PAJ171.)
Depositing lab: Alfonso Jaramillo. Depositing organization: University of Warwick. Publication: Development of a genetically-encoded in vivo computing platform to play the game of Tic-Tac-Toe. Kushwaha M, Singh V, Jaramillo A. Zenodo (2017) Conference: SB7.0: The Seventh International Meeting on Synthetic Biology. 10.5281/zenodo.14580985.
Backbone
  Vector backbone: pSEVA261
  Vector type: Synthetic Biology
Growth in bacteria
  Bacterial resistance: Kanamycin, 50 μg/mL
  Growth temperature: 37°C
  Growth strain: DH5alpha
  Copy number: Low Copy
Gene/Insert
  Gene/Insert name: sgRNA-2
  Species: Synthetic
Terms and licenses: Academic/Nonprofit Terms; Industry Terms: Not Available to Industry
Depositor comments: Please also refer to Pujar et al. 2024 Nucleic Acids Res. (https://doi.org/10.1093/nar/gkae1256, and see https://doi.org/10.1101/2024.09.02.610857 for bioRxiv preprint) for additional work using this plasmid.
How to cite: pSEVA26_sgRNA-2_M13ps was a gift from Alfonso Jaramillo (Addgene plasmid # 231412 ; http://n2t.net/addgene:231412 ; RRID:Addgene_231412)
